>Addgene plasmid #245721 | pLJM1-FH-RBM33 | addgene full sequence | sequence record 496219 | Addgene NGS Result
AGTACATCTACGTATTAGTCATCGCTATTACCATGGTGATGCGGTTTTGGCAGTACATCAATGGGCGTGG
ATAGCGGTTTGACTCACGGGGATTTCCAAGTCTCCACCCCATTGACGTCAATGGGAGTTTGTTTTGGCAC
CAAAATCAACGGGACTTTCCAAAATGTCGTAACAACTCCGCCCCATTGACGCAAATGGGCGGTAGGCGTG
TACGGTGGGAGGTCTATATAAGCAGAGCTGGTTTAGTGAACCGTCAGATCCGCTAGCGCTACCGGGTACA
AGTCCGGACTCAGATCTCGAGCTCAAGCTTCGAATTCGCCATGGACTACAAGGACGACGATGACAAGTAC
CCTTATGACGTGCCCGATTACGCTAGCGGCCGCGCGGCCGCCCTGGGAGCGAGCGGAGGAGCAGGCGCCG
GAGATGATGACTTTGACCAGTTTGATAAGCCTGGCGCGGAACGGTCGTGGAGAAGAAGAGCTGCTGATGA
GGACTGGGACAGTGAACTTGAAGATGATTTACTTGGAGAAGATTTGCTATCTGGCAAAAAGAATCAGTCG
GATTTGTCAGATGAAGAGCTAAATGATGATCTTTTGCAGAGTGATAATGAAGATGAAGAAAATTTCAGTT
CTCAGGGTGTTACAATTAGTCTGAATGCTACATCTGGCATGGTTACATCATTTGAACTCTCTGACAACAC
TAACGACCAATCTGGAGAACAGGAATCTGAGTATGAACAAGAACAAGGAGAGGATGAACTGGTTTATCAC
AAATCTGATGGATCAGAATTGTATACTCAAGAGTACCCAGAAGAAGGACAGTATGAAGGCCACGAAGCTG
AGTTGACAGAAGACCAAATAGAATATGTGGAAGAGCCAGAGGAGGAGCAGCTTTACACTGATGAAGTGTT
AGACATCGAGATCAATGAACCTTTAGATGAATTTACAGGAGGTATGGAAACATTGGAACTTCAAAAGGAC
ATCAAAGAAGAATCAGATGAAGAAGAAGAAGATGATGAAGAATCTGGACGATTACGTTTCAAAACTGAAA
GGAAAGAAGGAACAATTATTAGGCTCTCAGATGTAACTAGAGAGAGAAGGAACATTCCAGAAACTTTGGA
GCTTTCAGCAGAGGCCAAGGCAGCATTGCTTGAATTTGAAGAAAGGGAGCGACAGCATAAACAAGGACGC
TACAGCTCCAGGCGGGGAGGACGGCGAGGAGGTCCGCTGATGTGTCGTGGTGTGGGGGACCAGAGGAGAG
AGAGCACCGAGAGGGGCAGGATGAAGGACCACAGACCTGCGCTGCTTCCTACACAGCCTCCTGTCGTGCC
CCAGGCTCCCCCTCCACCGCCACCGCCGCCTCAGCAGCAGCCGATCAGAAGCCTGTTCCAGCCGCAGCCG
CTGCAGCCGCTGCTTCCGGTGCAGCACCCGCACCACCCATCCCCGCCTCAGGGAATGCACATGCCTCCCC
AGCTAGAGACCCCAAGGATGATGATGACCCCGCCACCCGTGACTCCACAGCAGCCCAAGAACATACACAT
CAACCCGCACTTCAAAGGGACGGTGGTCACGCCTGTTCAAGTGCCCTTGCTACCAGTTCCGAGCCAGCCG
AGACCTGCCGTGGGACCCCAGAGATTCCCAGGCCCTCCAGAATTTCCACAGCATACACCTGGACCTGTTC
CCAACAGTTTCAGCCAGCCCCCACGACTCCCTCTCCAGGACCAGTGGAGAGCCCCACCCCCGCCTCAGGA
TCGAGACCCTTTCTTCTTAGGAGTTTCAGGTGAACCAAGATTCCCGAGCCATCTTTTTCTGGAACAGCGA
AGTCCCCCTCCACCACCACCGCCTCCTACCCTTCTTAACAGTAGCCATCCTGTTCCTACTCAGAGTCCTC
TACCATTCACTCAGCCAGGACCAGCATTTAATCAGCAAGGACAGCAGCCAGTGTTCCCAAGAGAGCGGCC
CGTACGACCAGCCTTGCAGCCTCCAGGTCCGGTGGGGATTCTGCACTTTAGCCAGCCTGGGTCGGCAACC
ACACGGCCCTTCATTCCTCCTAGACAGCCGTTCCTGCCAGGCCCAGGACAGCCGTTTCTGCCCACACACA
CACAGCCCAACCTGCAGGGGCCGTTGCATCCTCCATTGCCCCCTCCGCATCAGCCTCAGCCTCAGCAACC
TCAGCAACAGCCCCCGCCACAGCACCAGCCTCCGCACCAGCCCCCGCACCAGCCCCCGCCCCAGCACCAG
CCCCCACCCCAGCACCCACCACAGCACCCGCCGCAGCACCAGCACCACCACCACCACCACCACCTGTCCG
TCCCGCCCCCTCCTTTGATGCCGATGTCTCAGCCACAGTTCCGGCCTCACGTACAGACCGCTCAGCCTCA
GGCCAGCAGCAGCCGGATGCAGTGCCCCCAGCGCCAGGGGCTCCGGCATAATACAACTTCTCAGAATGTA
AGCAAGCGGCCCATGCAGCAAATGCAGCCCACTGCGCCAAGGAACAGCAATTTGCGTGAATTACCCATAG
CGCCGTCACACGTGATAGAAATGAGCAGCAGCCGCTGCTCTGCCACGCCCTCAGCACAAGTGAAACCTAT
CGTCAGCGCGTCACCACCCTCGCGGGCCGTGGCGGGTTCCAGAAGCTCACAGGGAAAGACGGAAGTGAAA
GTCAAGCCAGCTAGCCCTGTGGCTCAACCTAAAGAAGAGGCAAAAACAGAAACAGAGTTTCCTGATGAAG
ATGAGGAAACAAGGTTATATCGCTTAAAGATAGAAGAACAGAAACGCCTAAGAGAAGAAATCCTGAAACA
GAAGGAGTTACGGCGGCAGCAGCAGGCTGGTGCCAGGAAGAAGGAGCTGCTGGAGAGACTCGCGCAGCAA
CAGCAGCAGCTGTACGCTCCCCCACCCCCAGCAGAGCAGGAAGAGCAGGCACTGTCACCATCACCCACCA
ACGGTAACCCACTGTTGCCCTTTCCAGGTGCACAGGTCAGACAAAATGTGAAGAACAGACTTCTTGTTAA
AAACCAGGATGTCAGTATTTCAAACGTTCAGCCCAAAACATCCAATTTTGTACCATCCAGTGCCAACATG
CAGTATCAAGGACAACAGATGAAAGCACTGAAACATTTGAGACAGACCAGAACAGTTCCTCAAAGTCAGA
CTCAGCCGCTGCATAAAGTGCTCCCGATCAAACCTGCAGATGTGGAGGAGCCAGCTGTCCCCCAGACTCC
TCGAGTGGCGTCCATCCAGGGCCGGCCCCAGGACACAAAGCCTGGCGTGAAAAGGACTGTCACGCACAGG
ACAAACAGTGGTGGTGGAGACGGGCCCCACATCAGCTCCAAGGTCAGGGTGATTAAGCTGTCAGGTGGGG
GAGGAGAGAGCGATGGCTTTTTTCACCCAGAAGGCCAGCCCCAGCGGCTTCCCCAGCCTCCGGAAGTGGG
ACCACAGCCTGCCCGCAAGGTGACGCTGACCAGGGGGGGCCTCCAGCAGCCCCCACATCTGCCAGCGGGG
CCCCACGCACACTCGCCTGTCCCTCCAGGGATCAAAAGCATCCAAGGAATTCACCCGGCGAAGAAGGCCA
TCATGCACGGACGAGGCAGAGGAGTGGCCGGTCCCATGGGCCGGGGGCGCCTGATGCCAAACAAGCAGAA
CCTGCGGGTGGTGGAGTGCAAGCCCCAGCCCTGCGTGGTGTCTGTGGAGGGGCTGTCCTCGTCCACCACG
GATGCCCAGCTGAAGAGCCTGCTGATGTCAGTGGGACCCATTCAGAGTTTACAGATGCTTCCTCAGCAAC
GGAAAGCCATAGCTAAGTTCAAGGAGCCAGCCCACGCATTAGCATTTCAGCAGAAATTCCACAGGCATAT
GATAGATTTGTCCCACATAAATGTGGCCCTGATCGTGGAGTGAGAATTCTCGACCTCGAGACAAATGGCA
GTATTCATCCACAATTTTAAAAGAAAAGGGGGGATTGGGGGGTACAGTGCAGGGGAAAGAATAGTAGACA
TAATAGCAACAGACATACAAACTAAAGAATTACAAAAACAAATTACAAAAATTCAAAATTTTCGGGTTTA
TTACAGGGACAGCAGAGATCCACTTTGGCCGCGGCTCGAGGGGGTTGGGGTTGCGCCTTTTCCAAGGCAG
CCCTGGGTTTGCGCAGGGACGCGGCTGCTCTGGGCGTGGTTCCGGGAAACGCAGCGGCGCCGACCCTGGG
TCTCGCACATTCTTCACGTCCGTTCGCAGCGTCACCCGGATCTTCGCCGCTACCCTTGTGGGCCCCCCGG
CGACGCTTCCTGCTCCGCCCCTAAGTCGGGAAGGTTCCTTGCGGTTCGCGGCGTGCCGGACGTGACAAAC
GGAAGCCGCACGTCTCACTAGTACCCTCGCAGACGGACAGCGCCAGGGAGCAATGGCAGCGCGCCGACCG
CGATGGGCTGTGGCCAATAGCGGCTGCTCAGCAGGGCGCGCCGAGAGCAGCGGCCGGGAAGGGGCGGTGC
GGGAGGCGGGGTGTGGGGCGGTAGTGTGGGCCCTGTTCCTGCCCGCGCGGTGTTCCGCATTCTGCAAGCC
TCCGGAGCGCACGTCGGCAGTCGGCTCCCTCGTTGACCGAATCACCGACCTCTCTCCCCAGGGGGATCCA
CCGGAGCTTACCATGACCGAGTACAAGCCCACGGTGCGCCTCGCCACCCGCGACGACGTCCCCAGGGCCG
TACGCACCCTCGCCGCCGCGTTCGCCGACTACCCCGCCACGCGCCACACCGTCGATCCGGACCGCCACAT
CGAGCGGGTCACCGAGCTGCAAGAACTCTTCCTCACGCGCGTCGGGCTCGACATCGGCAAGGTGTGGGTC
GCGGACGACGGCGCCGCGGTGGCGGTCTGGACCACGCCGGAGAGCGTCGAAGCGGGGGCGGTGTTCGCCG
AGATCGGCCCGCGCATGGCCGAGTTGAGCGGTTCCCGGCTGGCCGCGCAGCAACAGATGGAAGGCCTCCT
GGCGCCGCACCGGCCCAAGGAGCCCGCGTGGTTCCTGGCCACCGTCGGCGTCTCGCCCGACCACCAGGGC
AAGGGTCTGGGCAGCGCCGTCGTGCTCCCCGGAGTGGAGGCGGCCGAGCGCGCCGGGGTGCCCGCCTTCC
TGGAGACCTCCGCGCCCCGCAACCTCCCCTTCTACGAGCGGCTCGGCTTCACCGTCACCGCCGACGTCGA
GGTGCCCGAAGGACCGCGCACCTGGTGCATGACCCGCAAGCCCGGTGCCTGACGCCCGCCCCACGACCCG
CAGCGCCCGACCGAAAGGAGCGCACGACCCCATGCATCGGTACCTTTAAGACCAATGACTTACAAGGCAG
CTGTAGATCTTAGCCACTTTTTAAAAGAAAAGGGGGGACTGGAAGGGCTAATTCACTCCCAACGAAGACA
AGATCTGCTTTTTGCTTGTACTGGGTCTCTCTGGTTAGACCAGATCTGAGCCTGGGAGCTCTCTGGCTAA
CTAGGGAACCCACTGCTTAAGCCTCAATAAAGCTTGCCTTGAGTGCTTCAAGTAGTGTGTGCCCGTCTGT
TGTGTGACTCTGGTAACTAGAGATCCCTCAGACCCTTTTAGTCAGTGTGGAAAATCTCTAGCAGTAGTAG
TTCATGTCATCTTATTATTCAGTATTTATAACTTGCAAAGAAATGAATATCAGAGAGTGAGAGGAACTTG
TTTATTGCAGCTTATAATGGTTACAAATAAAGCAATAGCATCACAAATTTCACAAATAAAGCATTTTTTT
CACTGCATTCTAGTTGTGGTTTGTCCAAACTCATCAATGTATCTTATCATGTCTGGCTCTAGCTATCCCG
CCCCTAACTCCGCCCATCCCGCCCCTAACTCCGCCCAGTTCCGCCCATTCTCCGCCCCATGGCTGACTAA
TTTTTTTTATTTATGCAGAGGCCGAGGCCGCCTCGGCCTCTGAGCTATTCCAGAAGTAGTGAGGAGGCTT
TTTTGGAGGCCTAGGGACGTACCCAATTCGCCCTATAGTGAGTCGTATTACGCGCGCTCACTGGCCGTCG
TTTTACAACGTCGTGACTGGGAAAACCCTGGCGTTACCCAACTTAATCGCCTTGCAGCACATCCCCCTTT
CGCCAGCTGGCGTAATAGCGAAGAGGCCCGCACCGATCGCCCTTCCCAACAGTTGCGCAGCCTGAATGGC
GAATGGG
[124 nt withheld, positions 6168-6291]
C
[91 nt withheld, positions 6293-6383]
A
[49 nt withheld, positions 6385-6433]
CCTTTGACGTTGGAGTCCACGTTCTTT
[37 nt withheld, positions 6461-6497]
ACCCTATCTCGGTCTATTCTTTTGATTTATAAGGGATTTTGCCGATTTCGGCCTATTGGTTAAAAAATGA
GCTGATTTAACAAAAATTTAACGCGAATTTTAACAAAATATTAACGCTTACAATTTAGGTGGCACTTTTC
GGGGAAATGTGCGCGGAACCCCTATTTGTTTATTTTTCTAAATACATTCAAATATGTATCCGCTCATGAG
ACAATAACCCTGATAAATGCTTCAATAATATTGAAAAAGGAAGAGTATGAGTATTCAACATTTCCGTGTC
GCCCTTATTCCCTTTTTTGCGGCATTTTGCCTTCCTGTTTTTGCTCACCCAGAAACGCTGGTGAAAGTAA
AAGATGCTGAAGATCAGTTGGGTGCACGAGTGGGTTACATCGAACTGGATCTCAACAGCGGTAAGATCCT
TGAGAGTTTTCGCCCCGAAGAACGTTTTCCAATGATGAGCACTTTTAAAGTTCTGCTATGTGGCGCGGTA
TTATCCCGTATTGACGCCGGGCAAGAGCAACTCGGTCGCCGCATACACTATTCTCAGAATGACTTGGTTG
AGTACTCACCAGTCACAGAAAAGCATCTTACGGATGGCATGACAGTAAGAGAATTATGCAGTGCTGCCAT
AACCATGAGTGATAACACTGCGGCCAACTTACTTCTGACAACGATCGGAGGACCGAAGGAGCTAACCGCT
TTTTTGCACAACATGGGGGATCATGTAACTCGCCTTGATCGTTGGGAACCGGAGCTGAATGAAGCCATAC
CAAACGACGAGCGTGACACCACGATGCCTGTAGCAATGGCAACAACGTTGCGCAAACTATTAACTGGCGA
ACTACTTACTCTAGCTTCCCGGCAACAATTAATAGACTGGATGGAGGCGGATAAAGTTGCAGGACCACTT
CTGCGCTCGGCCCTTCCGGCTGGCTGGTTTATTGCTGATAAATCTGGAGCCGGTGAGCGTGGGTCTCGCG
GTATCATTGCAGCACTGGGGCCAGATGGTAAGCCCTCCCGTATCGTAGTTATCTACACGACGGGGAGTCA
GGCAACTATGGATGAACGAAATAGACAGATCGCTGAGATAGGTGCCTCACTGATTAAGCATTGGTAACTG
TCAGACCAAGTTTACTCATATATACTTTAGATTGATTTAAAACTTCATTTTTAATTTAAAAGGATCTAGG
TGAAGATCCTTTTTGATAATCTCATGACCAAAATCCCTTAACGTGAGTTTTCGTTCCACTGAGCGTCAGA
CCCCGTAGAAAAGATCAAAGGATCTTCTTGAGATCCTTTTTTTCTGCGCGTAATCTGCTGCTTGCAAACA
AAAAAACCACCGCTACCAGCGGTGGTTTGTTTGCCGGATCAAGAGCTACCAACTCTTTTTCCGAAGGTAA
CTGGCTTCAGCAGAGCGCAGATACCAAATACTGTTCTTCTAGTGTAGCCGTAGTTAGGCCACCACTTCAA
GAACTCTGTAGCACCGCCTACATACCTCGCTCTGCTAATCCTGTTACCAGTGGCTGCTGCCAGTGGCGAT
AAGTCGTGTCTTACCGGGTTGGACTCAAGACGATAGTTACCGGATAAGGCGCAGCGGTCGGGCTGAACGG
GGGGTTCGTGCACACAGCCCAGCTTGGAGCGAACGACCTACACCGAACTGAGATACCTACAGCGTGAGCT
ATGAGAAAGCGCCACGCTTCCCGAAGGGAGAAAGGCGGACAGGTATCCGGTAAGCGGCAGGGTCGGAACA
GGAGAGCGCACGAGGGAGCTTCCAGGGGGAAACGCCTGGTATCTTTATAGTCCTGTCGGGTTTCGCCACC
TCTGACTTGAGCGTCGATTTTTGTGATGCTCGTCAGGGGGGCAGAGCCTATGGAAAAACGCCAGCAACGC
GGCCTTTTTACGGTTCCTGGCCTTTTGCTGGCCTTTTGCTCACATGTTCTTTCCTGCGTTATCCCCTGAT
TCTGTGGATAACCGTATTACCGCCTTTGAGTGAGCTGATACCGCTCGCCGCAGCCGAACGACCGAGCGCA
GCGAGTCAGTGAGCGAGGAAGCGGAAGAGCGCCCAATACGCAAACCGCCTCTCCCCGCGCGTTGGCCGAT
TCATTAATGCAGCTGGCACGACAGGTTTCCCGACTGGAAAGCGGGCAGTGAGCGCAACGCAATTAATGTG
AGTTAGCTCACTCATTAGGCACCCCAGGCTTTACACTTTATGCTTCCGGCTCGTATGTTGTGTGGAATTG
TGAGCGGATAACAATTTCACACAGGAAACAGCTATGACCATGATTACGCCAAGCGCGCAATTAACCCTCA
CTAAAGGGAACAAAAGCTGGAGCTGCAAGCTTAATGTAGTCTTATGCAATACTCTTGTAGTCTTGCAACA
TGGTAACGATGAGTTAGCAACATGCCTTACAAGGAGAGAAAAAGCACCGTGCATGCCGATTGGTGGAAGT
AAGGTGGTACGATCGTGCCTTATTAGGAAGGCAACAGACGGGTCTGACATGGATTGGACGAACCACTGAA
TTGCCGCATTGCAGAGATATTGTATTTAAGTGCCTAGCTCGATACATAAACGGGTCTCTCTGGTTAGACC
AGATCTGAGCCTGGGAGCTCTCTGGCTAACTAGGGAACCCACTGCTTAAGCCTCAATAAAGCTTGCCTTG
AGTGCTTCAAGTAGTGTGTGCCCGTCTGTTGTGTGACTCTGGTAACTAGAGATCCCTCAGACCCTTTTAG
TCAGTGTGGAAAATCTCTAGCAGTGGCGCCCGAACAGGGACTTGAAAGCGAAAGGGAAACCAGAGGAGCT
CTCTCGACGCAGGACTCGGCTTGCTGAAGCGCGCACGGCAAGAGGCGAGGGGCGGCGACTGGTGAGTACG
CCAAAAATTTTGACTAGCGGAGGCTAGAAGGAGAGAGATGGGTGCGAGAGCGTCAGTATTAAGCGGGGGA
GAATTAGATCGCGATGGGAAAAAATTCGGTTAAGGCCAGGGGGAAAGAAAAAATATAAATTAAAACATAT
AGTATGGGCAAGCAGGGAGCTAGAACGATTCGCAGTTAATCCTGGCCTGTTAGAAACATCAGAAGGCTGT
AGACAAATACTGGGACAGCTACAACCATCCCTTCAGACAGGATCAGAAGAACTTAGATCATTATATAATA
CAGTAGCAACCCTCTATTGTGTGCATCAAAGGATAGAGATAAAAGACACCAAGGAAGCTTTAGACAAGAT
AGAGGAAGAGCAAAACAAAAGTAAGACCACCGCACAGCAAGCGGCCGCTGATCTTCAGACCTGGAGGAGG
AGATATGAGGGACAATTGGAGAAGTGAATTATATAAATATAAAGTAGTAAAAATTGAACCATTAGGAGTA
GCACCCACCAAGGCAAAGAGAAGAGTGGTGCAGAGAGAAAAAAGAGCAGTGGGAATAGGAGCTTTGTTCC
TTGGGTTCTTGGGAGCAGCAGGAAGCACTATGGGCGCAGCGTCAATGACGCTGACGGTACAGGCCAGACA
ATTATTGTCTGGTATAGTGCAGCAGCAGAACAATTTGCTGAGGGCTATTGAGGCGCAACAGCATCTGTTG
CAACTCACAGTCTGGGGCATCAAGCAGCTCCAGGCAAGAATCCTGGCTGTGGAAAGATACCTAAAGGATC
AACAGCTCCTGGGGATTTGGGGTTGCTCTGGAAAACTCATTTGCACCACTGCTGTGCCTTGGAATGCTAG
TTGGAGTAATAAATCTCTGGAACAGATTTGGAATCACACGACCTGGATGGAGTGGGACAGAGAAATTAAC
AATTACACAAGCTTAATACACTCCTTAATTGAAGAATCGCAAAACCAGCAAGAAAAGAATGAACAAGAAT
TATTGGAATTAGATAAATGGGCAAGTTTGTGGAATTGGTTTAACATAACAAATTGGCTGTGGTATATAAA
ATTATTCATAATGATAGTAGGAGGCTTGGTAGGTTTAAGAATAGTTTTTGCTGTACTTTCTATAGTGAAT
AGAGTTAGGCAGGGATATTCACCATTATCGTTTCAGACCCACCTCCCAACCCCGAGGGGACCCGACAGGC
CCGAAGGAATAGAAGAAGAAGGTGGAGAGAGAGACAGAGACAGATCCATTCGATTAGTGAACGGATCTCG
ACGGTATCGATCACGAGACTAGCCTCGAGCGGCCGCCCCCTTCACCGAGGGCCTATTTCCCATGATTCCT
TCATATTTGCATATACGATACAAGGCTGTTAGAGAGATAATTGGAATTAATTTGACTGTAAACACAAAGA
TATTAGTACAAAATACGTGACGTAGAAAGTAATAATTTCTTGGGTAGTTTGCAGTTTTAAAATTATGTTT
TAAAATGGACTATCATATGCCAAGTACGCCCCCTATTGACGTCAATGACGGTAAATGGCCCGCCTGGCAT
TATGCCCAGTACATGACCTTATGGGACTTTCCTACTTGGC
Features (pLannotate 1.2.2; 30 found; start..end, strand, type, name):
     36..239     +  promoter       CMV promoter: human cytomegalovirus (CMV) immediate early promoter
    283..317     +  misc_feature   MCS (fragment): multiple cloning site
    327..347     +  CDS            FLAG (fragment): FLAG® epitope tag, followed by an enterokinase cleavage site
    384..3890    +  CDS            RBM33: RBM33_HUMAN - Also known as PRR8. Experimental evidence at protein level: Swiss-Prot protein existence level 1. From Homo sapiens (Human).
   3935..4052    +  misc_feature   cPPT/CTS: central polypurine tract and central termination sequence of HIV-1
   4101..4611    +  promoter       hPGK promoter: human phosphoglycerate kinase 1 promoter
   4633..5232    +  CDS            PuroR: puromycin N-acetyltransferase; pac from Streptomyces alboniger; confers resistance to puromycin
   5275..5358    +  CDS            nef (fragment): NEF_HV1Z2 - Experimental evidence at protein level: Swiss-Prot protein existence level 1. Extracellular Nef protein targets CD4(+) T-lymphocytes for apoptosis by interacting with CXCR4 surface receptors. From Human immunodeficiency virus type 1 group M subtype D (isolate Z2/CDC-Z34) (HIV-1).
   5360..5593    +  LTR            3' LTR (ΔU3): self-inactivating 3' long terminal repeat (LTR) from HIV-1
   5665..5786    +  polyA_signal   SV40 poly(A) signal: SV40 polyadenylation signal
   5826..5961    +  rep_origin     SV40 ori: SV40 origin of replication
   5982..6000    -  promoter       T7 promoter: promoter for bacteriophage T7 RNA polymerase
   6008..6163    +  CDS            lacZα (fragment): LacZα fragment of β-galactosidase; lacZ fragment
   6168..6596    +  rep_origin     f1 ori (sequence partly withheld): f1 bacteriophage origin of replication; arrow indicates direction of (+) strand synthesis
   6649..6753    +  promoter       AmpR promoter: bla
   6754..7614    +  CDS            AmpR: β-lactamase; bla; confers resistance to ampicillin, carbenicillin, and related antibiotics
   7785..8373    +  rep_origin     ori: high-copy-number ColE1/pMB1/pBR322/pUC origin of replication
   8556..8648    +  CDS            lacI (fragment): lac repressor; lacI; The lac repressor binds to the lac operator to inhibit transcription in E. coli. This inhibition can be relieved by adding lactose or isopropyl-β-D-thiogalactopyranoside (IPTG).
   8661..8682    +  protein_bind   CAP binding site: CAP binding activates transcription in the presence of cAMP. E. coli catabolite activator protein
   8697..8727    +  promoter       lac promoter: promoter for the E. coli lac operon
   8731..8753    +  protein_bind   lac operator (fragment): The lac repressor binds to the lac operator to inhibit transcription in E. coli. This inhibition can be relieved by adding lactose or isopropyl-β-D-thiogalactopyranoside (IPTG). lac repressor encoded by lacI
   8796..8814    +  promoter       T3 promoter: promoter for bacteriophage T3 RNA polymerase
   8842..9068    +  promoter       RSV promoter: Rous sarcoma virus enhancer/promoter
   9069..9249    +  LTR            5' LTR (truncated): truncated 5' long terminal repeat (LTR) from HIV-1
   9296..9421    +  misc_feature   HIV-1 Ψ: packaging signal of human immunodeficiency virus type 1
   9405..9768    +  CDS            HIV-1 gag (fragment): gag protein from human immunodeficiency virus 1; gag
   9914..10147   +  misc_feature   RRE: The Rev response element (RRE) of HIV-1 allows for Rev-dependent mRNA export from the nucleus to the cytoplasm.
  10524..10624   +  CDS            Rev (fragment): human immunodeficiency virus 1 (HIV-1) Rev protein; rev; enhances nuclear export of unspliced and incompletely spliced viral mRNAs
  10674..10857   +  promoter       U6 promoter (fragment): RNA polymerase III promoter for human U6 snRNA
  10848..35      +  enhancer       CMV enhancer (fragment) (across the origin): human cytomegalovirus immediate early enhancer; contains an 18-bp deletion relative to the standard CMV enhancer
