[The description below was written by a language model from this plasmid's Addgene catalogue record and pLannotate feature annotations shown in this document.]
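Description:
pLJM1-FH-RBM33 is a lentiviral transfer plasmid built on the pLJM1 backbone for expressing human RBM33 (also known as PRR8) with an N-terminal Flag-HA tandem epitope tag in mammalian cells. The 10.9 kb plasmid is propagated in E. coli through a high-copy ColE1/pUC-type origin with ampicillin selection (AmpR, β-lactamase). It also carries an f1 origin and remnants of a lac/lacZα cloning region with flanking T3 and T7 promoters. A recombination-deficient strain is recorded for growth, which is usual for LTR-containing vectors.

The viral portion has a third-generation, self-inactivating layout. An RSV promoter fused to a truncated HIV-1 5' LTR drives the genomic RNA in packaging cells. It is followed by the Ψ packaging signal with a partial gag sequence and by the Rev response element for Rev-dependent nuclear export. The ΔU3 3' LTR disables LTR promoter activity after integration. An SV40 poly(A) signal and SV40 origin lie downstream of it.

Within the provirus, a CMV enhancer/promoter drives the tagged RBM33 open reading frame. The annotation detects a FLAG fragment just upstream of the RBM33 coding sequence. The HA tag is listed in the catalogue entry but was not separately annotated. A cPPT/CTS element follows the insert, and a human PGK promoter then drives puromycin N-acetyltransferase for selection of transduced cells. A U6 promoter fragment upstream of the CMV enhancer appears to be a backbone remnant.

The construct is suited to transient expression or to generating stable puromycin-selected lines by lentiviral transduction. The dual tag allows detection or affinity purification of RBM33, and the associated study concerns its role in nuclear export of transcripts containing GC-rich elements.
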