Addgene plasmid #245721: pLJM1-FH-RBM33
Purpose: Express Flag-HA-RBM33 in mammalian cells
Depositing lab: Joshua Mendell. Depositing organization: University of Texas Southwestern Medical Center. Publication: RBM33 directs the nuclear export of transcripts containing GC-rich elements. Thomas A, Rehfeld F, Zhang H, Chang TC, Goodarzi M, Gillet F, Mendell JT. Genes Dev. 2022 May 1;36(9-10):550-565. doi: 10.1101/gad.349456.122. Epub 2022 May 19. PubMed 35589130.
Backbone
  Vector backbone: pLJM1
  Vector type: Lentiviral
Growth in bacteria
  Bacterial resistance: Ampicillin, 100 μg/mL
  Growth temperature: 37°C
  Growth strain: NEB Stable
  Copy number: High Copy
Gene/Insert
  Gene/Insert name: Flag-HA-RBM33
  Species: H. sapiens (human)
  Entrez Gene: RBM33 (a.k.a. PRR8, MGC20460, DKFZp434D1319)
  Tag / fusion protein: Flag-HA (N terminal on backbone)
  Cloning method: Gibson Cloning
Terms and licenses: Academic/Nonprofit Terms; Industry Terms: Not Available to Industry
How to cite: pLJM1-FH-RBM33 was a gift from Joshua Mendell (Addgene plasmid # 245721 ; http://n2t.net/addgene:245721 ; RRID:Addgene_245721)
